Addgene plasmid #100656: YCe1918 HC_Kan_conn_L-Y
Purpose: EMMA toolkit Assembly connector L-Y
Depositing lab: Yizhi Cai. Depositing organization: University of Edinburgh. Publication: EMMA: An Extensible Mammalian Modular Assembly Toolkit for the Rapid Design and Production of Diverse Expression Vectors. Martella A, Matjusaitis M, Auxillos J, Pollard SM, Cai Y. ACS Synth Biol. 2017 Apr 24. doi: 10.1021/acssynbio.7b00016. PubMed 28418644.
Backbone
  Vector backbone: pSMART HC_Kan
  Vector type: Synthetic Biology
Growth in bacteria
  Bacterial resistance: Kanamycin, 50 μg/mL
  Growth temperature: 37°C
  Growth strain: DH5alpha
  Copy number: High Copy
Gene/Insert
  Gene/Insert name: EMMA toolkit Assembly connector L-Y
  Species: Synthetic
  Cloning method: Restriction Enzyme; 5′ cloning site Unknown (unknown if destroyed); 3′ cloning site Unknown (unknown if destroyed)
Terms and licenses: Academic/Nonprofit Terms; Industry Terms: Not Available to Industry
Depositor comments: DNA element with no function. It is used as a bridge to connect parts placed in position 11 and 25 of EMMA platform.
How to cite: YCe1918 HC_Kan_conn_L-Y was a gift from Yizhi Cai (Addgene plasmid # 100656 ; http://n2t.net/addgene:100656 ; RRID:Addgene_100656)
