[The description below was written by a language model from this plasmid's Addgene catalogue record and pLannotate feature annotations shown in this document.]
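Description:
YCe1918 HC_Kan_conn_L-Y is a small synthetic-biology part plasmid from the EMMA (Extensible Mammalian Modular Assembly) toolkit, built on the pSMART HC_Kan cloning backbone. It is maintained in E. coli at high copy number through a ColE1/pUC-type origin and selected with kanamycin. Resistance comes from an aph(3')-Ia aminoglycoside phosphotransferase gene that the annotation places downstream of a cat gene promoter. Three transcription terminators (tonB, T7 early and T3 early) flank the marker and origin. This arrangement is typical of pSMART vectors and insulates the cloning region from transcription reading into or out of the backbone, which helps keep inserts stable.

The payload is the "L-Y" assembly connector, a synthetic DNA element that the depositor describes as having no biological function. It acts purely as a bridge in the EMMA system, joining parts at position 11 to parts at position 25. This allows the intervening positions to be skipped when an expression vector design does not need them. The connector is not picked up by the automated annotation. It presumably lies in the few hundred bases left unannotated outside the backbone features, but its exact coordinates, length and flanking cloning sites are not stated in the record.

Two sequence records are provided, a depositor sequence of about 1.94 kb and a repository sequencing result that is three bases shorter. They show the same six backbone features in opposite orientation. The only annotation difference is that the resistance gene is called as a slightly truncated fragment in the sequencing result.
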