Features (pLannotate 1.2.2; 6 found; start..end, strand, type, name):
    281..310     +  terminator     T3Te terminator: phage T3 early transcription terminator
    332..919     +  rep_origin     ori: high-copy-number ColE1/pMB1/pBR322/pUC origin of replication
    931..958     -  terminator     T7Te terminator: phage T7 early transcription terminator
    982..1797    -  CDS            KanR: aminoglycoside phosphotransferase; aph(3')-Ia; confers resistance to kanamycin in bacteria or G418 (Geneticin®) in eukaryotes
   1798..1900    -  promoter       cat promoter: promoter of the E. coli cat gene encoding chloramphenicol acetyltransferase
   1901..1932    -  terminator     tonB terminator: bidirectional E. coli tonB-P14 transcription terminator
>Addgene plasmid #100656 | YCe1918 HC_Kan_conn_L-Y | depositor full sequence | sequence record 189578 | YCe1918 HC_Kan_conn_L-Y sequence 1942 bps
GAGGTCAGGTATGATTTAAATGGTCAGTATTGAGCGATATCTAGAGAATTCGTCAGAAGTTGGTGAGTTC
AGAGCGTCTCACGTCTATGATGAGGATGTTGGTGGAGAGCATGTGGAGGAAGTGGATAGGGAAGGTTGTA
GAGTAGATCCGGTTGAAGTGATGAGGATAGGAGGAGGACTGCGAGACGGTGAATGAGGAGATTGAGCTAA
CGAATTCAAGCTTGATATCATTCAGGACGAGCCTCAGACTCCAGCGTAACTGGACTGCAATCAACTCACT
GGCTCACCTTCACGGGTGGGCCTTTCTTCGGTAGAAAATCAAAGGATCTTCTTGAGATCCTTTTTTTCTG
CGCGTAATCTGCTGCTTGCAAACAAAAAAACCACCGCTACCAGCGGTGGTTTGTTTGCCGGATCAAGAGC
TACCAACTCTTTTTCCGAGGTAACTGGCTTCAGCAGAGCGCAGATACCAAATACTGTTCTTCTAGTGTAG
CCGTAGTTAGGCCACCACTTCAAGAACTCTGTAGCACCGCCTACATACCTCGCTCTGCTAATCCTGTTAC
CAGTGGCTGCTGCCAGTGGCGATAAGTCGTGTCTTACCGGGTTGGACTCAAGACGATAGTTACCGGATAA
GGCGCAGCGGTCGGGCTGAACGGGGGGTTCGTGCACACAGCCCAGCTTGGAGCGAACGACCTACACCGAA
CTGAGATACCTACAGCGTGAGCTATGAGAAAGCGCCACGCTTCCCGAAGGGAGAAAGGCGGACAGGTATC
CGGTAAGCGGCAGGGTCGGAACAGGAGAGCGCACGAGGGAGCTTCCAGGGGGAAACGCCTGGTATCTTTA
TAGTCCTGTCGGGTTTCGCCACCTCTGACTTGAGCATCGATTTTTGTGATGCTCGTCAGGGGGGCGGAGC
CTATGGAAAAACGCCAGCAACGCAGAAAGGCCCACCCGAAGGTGAGCCAGGTGATTACATTTGGGCCCTC
ATTAGAAAAACTCATCGAGCATCAAGTGAAACTGCAATTTATTCATATCAGGATTATCAATACCATATTT
TTGAAAAAGCCGTTTCTGTAATGAAGGAGAAAACTCACCGAGGCAGTTCCATAGGATGGCAAGATCCTGG
TATCGGTCTGCGATTCCGACTCGTCCAACATCAATACAACCTATTAATTTCCCCTCGTCAAAAATAAGGT
TATCAAGTGAGAAATCACCATGAGTGACGACTGAATCCGGTGAGAATGGCAAAAGCTTATGCATTTCTTT
CCAGACTTGTTCAACAGGCCAGCCATTACGCTCGTCATCAAAATCACTCGCACCAACCAAACCGTTATTC
ATTCGTGATTGCGCCTGAGCGAGACGAAATACGCGATCGCCGTTAAAAGGACAATTACAAACAGGAATCG
AATGCAACCGGCGCAGGAACACTGCCAGCGCATCAACAATATTTTCACCTGAATCAGGATATTCTTCTAA
TACCTGGAATGCTGTTTTCCCTGGGATCGCAGTGGTGAGTAACCATGCATCATCAGGAGTACGGATAAAA
TGCTTGATGGTCGGAAGAGGCATAAATTCCGTCAGCCAGTTTAGCCTGACCATCTCATCTGTAACATCAT
TGGCAACGCTACCTTTGCCATGTTTCAGAAACAACTCTGGCGCATCGGGCTTCCCATACAATCGATAGAT
TGTCGCACCTGATTGCCCGACATTATCGCGAGCCCATTTATACCCATATAAATCAGCATCCATGTTGGAA
TTTAATCGCGGCCTCGAGCAAGACGTTTCCCGTTGAATATGGCTCATTTTAGCTTCCTTAGCTCCTGAAA
ATCTCGATAACTCAAAAAATACGCCCGGTAGTGATCTTATTTCATTATGGTGAAAGTTGGAACCTCTTAC
GTGCCGATCAAGTCAAAAGCCTCCGGTCGGAGGCTTTTGACTTTCTGCTATG
