Features (pLannotate 1.2.2; 6 found; start..end, strand, type, name):
     34..65      +  terminator     tonB terminator: bidirectional E. coli tonB-P14 transcription terminator
     66..168     +  promoter       cat promoter: promoter of the E. coli cat gene encoding chloramphenicol acetyltransferase
    169..982     +  CDS            KanR (fragment): aminoglycoside phosphotransferase; aph(3')-Ia; confers resistance to kanamycin in bacteria or G418 (Geneticin®) in eukaryotes
   1005..1032    +  terminator     T7Te terminator: phage T7 early transcription terminator
   1044..1631    -  rep_origin     ori: high-copy-number ColE1/pMB1/pBR322/pUC origin of replication
   1653..1682    -  terminator     T3Te terminator: phage T3 early transcription terminator
>Addgene plasmid #100656 | YCe1918 HC_Kan_conn_L-Y | addgene full sequence | sequence record 192770 | Addgene NGS Result
CCATTTAAATCATACCTGACCTCCATAGCAGAAAGTCAAAAGCCTCCGACCGGAGGCTTTTGACTTGATC
GGCACGTAAGAGGTTCCAACTTTCACCATAATGAAATAAGATCACTACCGGGCGTATTTTTTGAGTTATC
GAGATTTTCAGGAGCTAAGGAAGCTAAAATGAGCCATATTCAACGGGAAACGTCTTGCTCGAGGCCGCGA
TTAAATTCCAACATGGATGCTGATTTATATGGGTATAAATGGGCTCGCGATAATGTCGGGCAATCAGGTG
CGACAATCTATCGATTGTATGGGAAGCCCGATGCGCCAGAGTTGTTTCTGAAACATGGCAAAGGTAGCGT
TGCCAATGATGTTACAGATGAGATGGTCAGGCTAAACTGGCTGACGGAATTTATGCCTCTTCCGACCATC
AAGCATTTTATCCGTACTCCTGATGATGCATGGTTACTCACCACTGCGATCCCAGGGAAAACAGCATTCC
AGGTATTAGAAGAATATCCTGATTCAGGTGAAAATATTGTTGATGCGCTGGCAGTGTTCCTGCGCCGGTT
GCATTCGATTCCTGTTTGTAATTGTCCTTTTAACGGCGATCGCGTATTTCGTCTCGCTCAGGCGCAATCA
CGAATGAATAACGGTTTGGTTGGTGCGAGTGATTTTGATGACGAGCGTAATGGCTGGCCTGTTGAACAAG
TCTGGAAAGAAATGCATAAGCTTTTGCCATTCTCACCGGATTCAGTCGTCACTCATGGTGATTTCTCACT
TGATAACCTTATTTTTGACGAGGGGAAATTAATAGGTTGTATTGATGTTGGACGAGTCGGAATCGCAGAC
CGATACCAGGATCTTGCCATCCTATGGAACTGCCTCGGTGAGTTTTCTCCTTCATTACAGAAACGGCTTT
TTCAAAAATATGGTATTGATAATCCTGATATGAATAAATTGCAGTTTCACTTGATGCTCGATGAGTTTTT
CTGAGGGCCCAAATGTAATCACCTGGCTCACCTTCGGGTGGGCCTTTCTGCGTTGCTGGCGTTTTTCCAT
AGGCTCCGCCCCCCTGACGAGCATCACAAAAATCGATGCTCAAGTCAGAGGTGGCGAAACCCGACAGGAC
TATAAAGATACCAGGCGTTTCCCCCTGGAAGCTCCCTCGTGCGCTCTCCTGTTCCGACCCTGCCGCTTAC
CGGATACCTGTCCGCCTTTCTCCCTTCGGGAAGCGTGGCGCTTTCTCATAGCTCACGCTGTAGGTATCTC
AGTTCGGTGTAGGTCGTTCGCTCCAAGCTGGGCTGTGTGCACGAACCCCCCGTTCAGCCCGACCGCTGCG
CCTTATCCGGTAACTATCGTCTTGAGTCCAACCCGGTAAGACACGACTTATCGCCACTGGCAGCAGCCAC
TGGTAACAGGATTAGCAGAGCGAGGTATGTAGGCGGTGCTACAGAGTTCTTGAAGTGGTGGCCTAACTAC
GGCTACACTAGAAGAACAGTATTTGGTATCTGCGCTCTGCTGAAGCCAGTTACCTCGGAAAAAGAGTTGG
TAGCTCTTGATCCGGCAAACAAACCACCGCTGGTAGCGGTGGTTTTTTTGTTTGCAAGCAGCAGATTACG
CGCAGAAAAAAAGGATCTCAAGAAGATCCTTTGATTTTCTACCGAAGAAAGGCCCACCCGTGAAGGTGAG
CCAGTGAGTTGATTGCAGTCCAGTTACGCTGGAGTCTGAGGCTCGTCCTGAATGATATCAAGCTTGAATT
CGTTAGCTCAATCTCCTCATTCACCGTCTCGCAGTCCTCCTCCTATCCTCATCACTTCAACCGGATCTAC
TCTACAACCTTCCCTATCCACTTCCTCCACATGCTCTCCACCAACATCCTCATCATAGACGTGAGACGCT
CTGAACTCACCAACTTCTGACGAATTCTCTAGATATCGCTCAATACTGA
